>Addgene plasmid #171007 | EGFP-uTEV1-CB5 | addgene full sequence | sequence record 335842 | Addgene NGS Result
CTGCTTATATAGGCCTCCCACCGTACACGCCTACCTCGACATACGTTCTCTATCACTGATAGGGAGTAAA
CTCGACATACGTTCTCTATCACTGATAGGGATAAACTCGACATACGTTCTCTATCACTGATAGGGAGTAA
ACTCGACATACGTTCTCTATCACTGATAGGGAGTAAACTCGACATACGTTCTCTATCACTGATAGGGAGT
AAACTCGACATCGTTCTCTATCACTGATAGGGAGTAAACTCGACATACGTTCTCTATCACTGATAGGGAG
TAAACTCGACATATCGATTCGCGGCCAAAGTGGATCTCTGCTGTCCCTGTAATAAACCCGAAAATTTTGA
ATTTTTGTAATTTGTTTTTGTAATTCTTTAGTTTGTATGTCTGTTGCTATTATGTCTACTATTCTTTCCC
CTGCACTGTACCCCCCAATCCCCCCTTTTCTTTTAAAATTGTGGATGAATACTGCCATTTGTCTCGAGGT
CGAGAATTGTCCCCTCGGGGTTGGGAGGTGGGTCTGAAACGATAATGGTGAATATCCCTGCCTAACTCTA
TTCACTATAGAAAGTACAGCAAAAACTATTCTTAAACCTACCAAGCCTCCTACTATCATTATGAATAATT
TTATATACCACAGCCAATTTGTTATGTTAAACCAATTCCACAAACTTGCCCATTTATCTAATTCCAATAA
TTCTTGTTCATTCTTTTCTTGCTGGTTTTGCGATTCTTCAATTAAGGAGTGTATTAAGCTTGTGTAATTG
TTAATTTCTCTGTCCCACTCCATCCAGGTCGTGTGATTCCAAATCTGTTCCAGAGATTTATTACTCCAAC
TAGCATTCCAAGGCACAGCAGTGGTGCAAATGAGTTTTCCAGAGCAACCCCAAATCCCCAGGAGCTGTTG
ATCCTTTAGGTATCTTTCCACAGCCAGGATTCTTGCCTGGAGCTGCTTGATGCCCCAGACTGTGAGTTGC
AACAGATGCTGTTGCGCCTCAATAGCCCTCAGCAAATTGTTCTGCTGCTGCACTATACCAGACAATAATT
GTCTGGCCTGTACCGTCAGCGTCATTGACGCTGCGCCCATAGTGCTTCCTGCTGCTCCCAAGAACCCAAG
GAACAAAGCTCCTATTCCCACTGCTCTTTTTTCTCTCTGCACCACTCTTCTCTTTGCCTTGGTGGGTGCT
ACTCCTAATGGTTCAATTTTTACTACTTTATATTTATATAATTCACTTCTCCAATTGTCCCTCATATCTC
CTCCTCCAGGTCTGAAGATCAGCGGCCGCTTGCTGTGCGGTGGTCTTACTTTTGTTTTGCTCTTCCTCTA
TCTTGTCTAAAGCTTCCTTGGTGTCTTTTATCTCTATCCTTTGATGCACACAATAGAGGGTTGCTACTGT
ATTATATAATGATCTAAGTTCTTCTGATCCTGTCTGAAGGGATGGTTGTAGCTGTCCCAGTATTTGTCTA
CAGCCTTCTGATGTTTCTAACAGGCCAGGATTAACTGCGAATCGTTCTAGCTCCCTGCTTGCCCATACTA
TATGTTTTAATTTATATTTTTTCTTTCCCCCTGGCCTTAACCGAATTTTTTCCCATCGCGATCTAATTCT
CCCCCGCTTAATACTGACGCTCTCGCACCCATCTCTCTCCTTCTAGCCTCCGCTAGTCAAAATTTTTGGC
GTACTCACCAGTCGCCGCCCCTCGCCTCTTGCCGTGCGCGCTTCAGCAAGCCGAGTCCTGCGTCGAGAGA
GCTCCTCTGGTTTCCCTTTCGCTTTCAAGTCCCTGTTCGGGCGCCACTGCTAGAGATTTTCCACACTGAC
TAAAAGGGTCTGAGGGATCTCTAGTTACCAGAGTCACACAACAGACGGGCACACACTACTTGAAGCACTC
AAGGCAAGCTTTATTGAGGCTTAAGCAGTGGGTTCCCTAGTTAGCCAGAGAGCTCCCAGGCTCAGATCTG
GTCTAACCAGAGAGACCCGTTTATGTATCGAGCTAGGCACTTAAATACAATATCTCTGCAATGCGGCAAT
TCAGTGGTTCGTCCAATCCATGTCAGACCCGTCTGTTGCCTTCCTAATAAGGCACGATCGTACCACCTTA
CTTCCACCAATCGGCATGCACGGTGCTTTTTCTCTCCTTGTAAGGCATGTTGCTAACTCATCGTTACCAT
GTTGCAAGACTACAAGAGTATTGCATAAGACTACATTAAGCTTGCAGCTCCAGCTTTTGTTCCCTTTAGT
GAGGGTTAATTGCGCGCTTGGCGTAATCATGGTCATAGCTGTTTCCTGTGTGAAATTGTTATCCGCTCAC
AATTCCACACAACATACGAGCCGGAAGCATAAAGTGTAAAGCCTGGGGTGCCTAATGAGTGAGCTAACTC
ACATTAATTGCGTTGCGCTCACTGCCCGCTTTCCAGTCGGGAAACCTGTCGTGCCAGCTGCATTAATGAA
TCGGCCAACGCGCGGGGAGAGGCGGTTTGCGTATTGGGCGCTCTTCCGCTTCCTCGCTCACTGACTCGCT
GCGCTCGGTCGTTCGGCTGCGGCGAGCGGTATCAGCTCACTCAAAGGCGGTAATACGGTTATCCACAGAA
TCAGGGGATAACGCAGGAAAGAACATGTGAGCAAAAGGCCAGCAAAAGGCCAGGAACCGTAAAAAGGCCG
CGTTGCTGGCGTTTTTCCATAGGCTCCGCCCCCCTGACGAGCATCACAAAAATCGACGCTCAAGTCAGAG
GTGGCGAAACCCGACAGGACTATAAAGATACCAGGCGTTTCCCCCTGGAAGCTCCCTCGTGCGCTCTCCT
GTTCCGACCCTGCCGCTTACCGGATACCTGTCCGCCTTTCTCCCTTCGGGAAGCGTGGCGCTTTCTCATA
GCTCACGCTGTAGGTATCTCAGTTCGGTGTAGGTCGTTCGCTCCAAGCTGGGCTGTGTGCACGAACCCCC
CGTTCAGCCCGACCGCTGCGCCTTATCCGGTAACTATCGTCTTGAGTCCAACCCGGTAAGACACGACTTA
TCGCCACTGGCAGCAGCCACTGGTAACAGGATTAGCAGAGCGAGGTATGTAGGCGGTGCTACAGAGTTCT
TGAAGTGGTGGCCTAACTACGGCTACACTAGAAGAACAGTATTTGGTATCTGCGCTCTGCTGAAGCCAGT
TACCTTCGGAAAAAGAGTTGGTAGCTCTTGATCCGGCAAACAAACCACCGCTGGTAGCGGTGGTTTTTTT
GTTTGCAAGCAGCAGATTACGCGCAGAAAAAAAGGATCTCAAGAAGATCCTTTGATCTTTTCTACGGGGT
CTGACGCTCAGTGGAACGAAAACTCACGTTAAGGGATTTTGGTCATGAGATTATCAAAAAGGATCTTCAC
CTAGATCCTTTTAAATTAAAAATGAAGTTTTAAATCAATCTAAAGTATATATGAGTAAACTTGGTCTGAC
AGTTACCAATGCTTAATCAGTGAGGCACCTATCTCAGCGATCTGTCTATTTCGTTCATCCATAGTTGCCT
GACTCCCCGTCGTGTAGATAACTACGATACGGGAGGGCTTACCATCTGGCCCCAGTGCTGCAATGATACC
GCGAGACCCACGCTCACCGGCTCCAGATTTATCAGCAATAAACCAGCCAGCCGGAAGGGCCGAGCGCAGA
AGTGGTCCTGCAACTTTATCCGCCTCCATCCAGTCTATTAATTGTTGCCGGGAAGCTAGAGTAAGTAGTT
CGCCAGTTAATAGTTTGCGCAACGTTGTTGCCATTGCTACAGGCATCGTGGTGTCACGCTCGTCGTTTGG
TATGGCTTCATTCAGCTCCGGTTCCCAACGATCAAGGCGAGTTACATGATCCCCCATGTTGTGCAAAAAA
GCGGTTAGCTCCTTCGGTCCTCCGATCGTTGTCAGAAGTAAGTTGGCCGCAGTGTTATCACTCATGGTTA
TGGCAGCACTGCATAATTCTCTTACTGTCATGCCATCCGTAAGATGCTTTTCTGTGACTGGTGAGTACTC
AACCAAGTCATTCTGAGAATAGTGTATGCGGCGACCGAGTTGCTCTTGCCCGGCGTCAATACGGGATAAT
ACCGCGCCACATAGCAGAACTTTAAAAGTGCTCATCATTGGAAAACGTTCTTCGGGGCGAAAACTCTCAA
GGATCTTACCGCTGTTGAGATCCAGTTCGATGTAACCCACTCGTGCACCCAACTGATCTTCAGCATCTTT
TACTTTCACCAGCGTTTCTGGGTGAGCAAAAACAGGAAGGCAAAATGCCGCAAAAAAGGGAATAAGGGCG
ACACGGAAATGTTGAATACTCATACTCTTCCTTTTTCAATATTATTGAAGCATTTATCAGGGTTATTGTC
TCATGAGCGGATACATATTTGAAAGGCCTCCAAAAAAGCCTCCTCACTACTTCTGGAATAGCTCAGAGGC
CGAGGCGGCCTCGGCCTCTGCATAAATAAAAAAAATTAGTCAGCCATGGGGCGGAGAATGGGCGGAACTG
GGCGGAGTTAGGGGCGGGATGGGCGGAGTTAGGGGCGGGATAGCTAGAGCCAGACATGATAAGATACATT
GATGAGTTTGGACAAACCACAACTAGAATGCAGTGAAAAAAATGCTTTATTTGTGAAATTTGTGATGCTA
TTGCTTTATTTGTAACCATTATAAGCTGCAATAAACAAGTTCCTCTCACTCTCTGATATTCATTTCTTTG
CAAGTTATAAATACTGAATAATAAGATGACATGAACTACTACTGCTAGAGATTTTCCACACTGACTAAAA
GGGTCTGAGGGATCTCTAGTTACCAGAGTCACACAACAGACGGGCACACACTACTTGAAGCACTCAAGGC
AAGCTTTATTGAGGCTTAAGCAGTGGGTTCCCTAGTTAGCCAGAGAGCTCCCAGGCTCAGATCTGGTCTA
ACCAGAGAGACCCAGTACAAGCAAAAAGCAGATCTTGTCTTCGTTGGGAGTGAATTAGCCCTTCCAGTCC
CCCCTTTTCTTTTAAAAAGTGGCTAAGATCTACAGCTGCCTTGTAAGTCATTGGTCTTAAAGGTACCTCT
AGTCCGGACGCCGAGGCGAAACAGGCGGGGAGGCGGCCCAAAGGGAGATCCGACTCGTCTGAGGGCGAAG
GCGAAGACGCGGAAGAGGCCGCAGAGCCGGCAGCAGGCCGCGGGAAGGAAGGTCCGCTGGATTGAGGGCC
GAAGGGACGTAGCAGAAGGACGTCCCGCGCAGAATCCAGGTGGCAACACAGGCGAGCAGCCATGGAAAGG
ACGTCAGCTTCCCCGACAACACCACGGAATTGTCAGTGCCCAACAGCCGAGCCCCTGTCCAGCAGCGGGC
AAGGCAGGCGGCGATGAGTTCCGCCGTGGCAATAGGGAGGGGGAAAGCGAAAGTCCCGGAAAGGAGCTGA
CAGGTGGTGGCAATGCCCCAACCAGTGGGGGTTGCGTCAGCAAACACAGTGCACACCACGCCACGTTGCC
TGACAACGGGCCACAACTCCTCATAAAGAGACAGCAACCAGGATTTATACAAGGAGGAGAAAATGAAAGC
CATACGGGAAGCAATAGCATGATACAAAGGCATTAAAGCAGCGTATCCACATAGCGTAAAAGGAGCAACA
TAGTTAAGAATACGATATCTTGGATCGATCCTTACTTAGTTACCCGGGGAGCATGTCAAGGTCAAAATCG
TCAAGAGCGTCAGCAGGCAGCATATCAAGGTCAAAGTCGTCAAGGGCATCGGCTGGGAGCATGTCTAAGT
CAAAATCGTCAAGGGCGTCGGTCGGCCCGCCGCTTTCGCACTTTAGCTGTTTCTCCAGGCCACATATGAT
TAGTTCCAGGCCGAAAAGGAAGGCAGGTTCGGCTCCCTGCCGGTCGAACAGCTCAATTGCTTGTCTCAGA
AGTGGGGGCATAGAATCGGTGGTAGGTGTCTCTCTTTCCTCTTTTGCTACTTGATGCTCCTGTTCCTCCA
ATACGCAGCCCAGTGTAAAGTGGCCCACGGCGGACAGAGCGTACAGTGCGTTCTCCAGGGAGAAGCCTTG
CTGACACAGGAACGCGAGCTGATTTTCCAGGGTTTCGTACTGTTTCTCTGTTGGGCGGGTGCCGAGATGC
ACTTTAGCCCCGTCGCGATGTGAGAGGAGAGCACAGCGGTATGACTTGGCGTTGTTCCGCAGAAAGTCTT
GCCATGACTCGCCTTCCAGGGGGCAGAAGTGGGTATGATGCCTGTCCAGCATCTCGATTGGCAGGGCATC
GAGCAGGGCCCGCTTGTTCTTCACGTGCCAGTACAGGGTAGGCTGCTCAACTCCCAGCTTTTGAGCGAGT
TTCCTTGTCGTCAGGCCTTCGATACCGACACCATTGAGTAATTCCAGAGCTCCGTTTATGACTTTGCTCT
TGTCCAGTCTAGACATGGTGAATTGCTGGGGAGAGAGGTCGGTGATTCGGTCAACGAGGGAGCCGACTGC
CGACGTGCGCTCCGGAGGCTTGCAGAATGCGGAACACCGCGCGGGCAGGAACAGGGCCCACACTACCGCC
CCACACCCCGCCTCCCGCACCGCCCCTTCCCGGCCGCTGCTCTCGGCGCGCCCTGCTGAGCAGCCGCTAT
TGGCCACAGCCCATCGCGGTCGGCGCGCTGCCATTGCTCCCTGGCGCTGTCCGTCTGCGAGGGTACTAGT
GAGACGTGCGGCTTCCGTTTGTCACGTCCGGCACGCCGCGAACCGCAAGGAACCTTCCCGACTTAGGGGC
GGAGCAGGAAGCGTCGCCGGGGGGCCCACAAGGGTAGCGGCGAAGATCCGGGTGACGCTGCGAACGGACG
TGAAGAATGTGCGAGACCCAGGGTCGGCGCCGCTGCGTTTCCCGGAACCACGCCCAGAGCAGCCGCGTCC
CTGCGCAAACCCAGGGCTGCCTTGGAAAAGGCGCAACCCCAACCCGGATGAATTCGGCCTTACTAGTCCT
CGGCCATGTACAGGCGGTACATCAGGGCCACCACCAGGGCGGAGATGGCGGGGATCACCCAGTTGGTCCA
CCAGGAGGAGTTGGACTCCACGGTGGTGATTCCACTACCTGAGCCGGAACTGCCGCTCCCCTCTCCACTC
CCAGGCTTACCAGACCCAGAAGTAGAGCCGCTACCCTCGCCTGATCCGGGCTTGCCAGAACCTGACGTGG
AACCGAATTCCACCATGAAAACTTTATGGCCCCCCCACAATACTGAGTCAGCATTTAATCGCCAACCACT
AACCCACTGCTGCGCCTCCTGATTTGTCAACAATTCCATGAAGTTTTTCGGCACGCTTGTGAAATAATTG
TTTGTGTTGGTGAAATTCGATGCTGAGTGTATACCAACAATGAACCCATCTCTAGTTGATACTAATGGAT
TGCCACACTGCCCATCCTTGGTTTGAATCCAATGCTTCCAGAATATGCCATCAGATGAAGGGAATGTGCA
ACTAGTGTCTGACACCATGCTAGACATGCTCTTAGTTTGGAAGTTGGTTGTCACAAGACATATGCGCTCT
TCCCTTTGTGGCTCTCTAAATTTCAGCTTTTGAGGAAATGGTGGGAAATCCTTAGGCATGCGAATAATTA
TCATGTCCCTCCCATCAATGAGGTGTTGTTGCAAAGTCGTGGTGTTCTTGACCTTGAATACACCATGTAG
TGATTGGACCAACAGTGTTCCATTATTTCTTCTAAACAAGTGCTTGTTTGTAATGATGAAGGGACCAAAT
CCAATACCATACAACGATGTTGTGTGCCCATCAGATTCATTCGTCAAATGACAAATGGTGCTCGATATCG
GGTTGTAATCACGTGGTCCCTTAAACAAGCTTTCTCCGCCTGAACCGGATCCGCCTGTGCCAGATCCAAG
GTCCTTGTACAGCTCGTCCATGCCGAGAGTGATCCCGGCGGCGGTCACGAACTCCAGCAGGACCATGTGA
TCGCGCTTCTCGTTGGGGTCTTTGCTCAGGGCGGACTGGGTGCTCAGGTAGTGGTTGTCGGGCAGCAGCA
CGGGGCCGTCGCCGATGGGGGTGTTCTGCTGGTAGTGGTCGGCGAGCTGCACGCTGCCGTCCTCGATGTT
GTGGCGGATCTTGAAGTTCACCTTGATGCCGTTCTTCTGCTTGTCGGCCATGATATAGACGTTGTGGCTG
TTGTAGTTGTACTCCAGCTTGTGCCCCAGGATGTTGCCGTCCTCCTTGAAGTCGATGCCCTTCAGCTCGA
TGCGGTTCACCAGGGTGTCGCCCTCGAACTTCACCTCGGCGCGGGTCTTGTAGTTGCCGTCGTCCTTGAA
GAAGATGGTGCGCTCCTGGACGTAGCCTTCGGGCATGGCGGACTTGAAGAAGTCGTGCTGCTTCATGTGG
TCGGGGTAGCGGCTGAAGCACTGCACGCCGTAGGTCAGGGTGGTCACGAGGGTGGGCCAGGGCACGGGCA
GCTTGCCGGTGGTGCAGATGAACTTCAGGGTCAGCTTGCCGTAGGTGGCATCGCCCTCGCCCTCGCCGGA
CACGCTGAACTTGTGGCCGTTTACGTCGCCGTCCAGCTCGACCAGGATGGGCACCACCCCGGTGAACAGC
TCCTCGCCCTTGCTCACCATGGTGGCGCTAGCCAATTCTCCAGGCGATCTGACGGTTCACTAAACGAGCT
Features (pLannotate 1.2.2; 27 found; start..end, strand, type, name):
    341..458     -  misc_feature   cPPT/CTS: central polypurine tract and central termination sequence of HIV-1
    499..523     -  CDS            Rev (fragment): human immunodeficiency virus 1 (HIV-1) Rev protein; rev; enhances nuclear export of unspliced and incompletely spliced viral mRNAs
    900..1133    -  misc_feature   RRE: The Rev response element (RRE) of HIV-1 allows for Rev-dependent mRNA export from the nucleus to the cytoplasm.
   1279..1642    -  CDS            HIV-1 gag (fragment): gag protein from human immunodeficiency virus 1; gag
   1626..1751    -  misc_feature   HIV-1 Ψ: packaging signal of human immunodeficiency virus type 1
   1798..1978    -  LTR            5' LTR (truncated): truncated 5' long terminal repeat (LTR) from HIV-1
   1979..2205    -  promoter       RSV promoter: Rous sarcoma virus enhancer/promoter
   2233..2251    -  promoter       T3 promoter: promoter for bacteriophage T3 RNA polymerase
   2296..2312    -  protein_bind   lac operator: The lac repressor binds to the lac operator to inhibit transcription in E. coli. This inhibition can be relieved by adding lactose or isopropyl-β-D-thiogalactopyranoside (IPTG). lac repressor encoded by lacI
   2320..2350    -  promoter       lac promoter: promoter for the E. coli lac operon
   2365..2386    -  protein_bind   CAP binding site: CAP binding activates transcription in the presence of cAMP. E. coli catabolite activator protein
   2399..2491    -  CDS            lacI (fragment): lac repressor; lacI; The lac repressor binds to the lac operator to inhibit transcription in E. coli. This inhibition can be relieved by adding lactose or isopropyl-β-D-thiogalactopyranoside (IPTG).
   2674..3262    -  rep_origin     ori: high-copy-number ColE1/pMB1/pBR322/pUC origin of replication
   3433..4293    -  CDS            AmpR: β-lactamase; bla; confers resistance to ampicillin, carbenicillin, and related antibiotics
   4294..4357    -  promoter       AmpR promoter: bla
   4365..4500    -  rep_origin     SV40 ori: SV40 origin of replication
   4540..4661    -  polyA_signal   SV40 poly(A) signal: SV40 polyadenylation signal
   4733..4966    -  LTR            3' LTR (ΔU3): self-inactivating 3' long terminal repeat (LTR) from HIV-1
   4968..5039    -  CDS            nef (fragment): NEF_HV1Z2 - Experimental evidence at protein level: Swiss-Prot protein existence level 1. Extracellular Nef protein targets CD4(+) T-lymphocytes for apoptosis by interacting with CXCR4 surface receptors. From Human immunodeficiency virus type 1 group M subtype D (isolate Z2/CDC-Z34) (HIV-1).
   5065..5613    -  misc_feature   WPRE (fragment): woodchuck hepatitis virus posttranscriptional regulatory element
   5649..5759    -  CDS            VP48: 3 tandem repeats of the minimal activation domain of herpes simplex virus VP16 (Cheng et al., 2013)
   5689..6386    -  CDS            rtTA3 (fragment): reverse tetracycline transactivator 3 activates expression from Tet-responsive promoters in the presence of doxycycline
   6396..6896    -  promoter       hPGK promoter: human phosphoglycerate kinase 1 promoter
   6926..7030    -  CDS            Cyb5a (fragment): CYB5_RAT - Also known as Cyb5. Experimental evidence at protein level: Swiss-Prot protein existence level 1. Cytochrome b5 is a membrane-bound hemoprotein functioning as an electron carrier for several membrane-bound oxygenases. It is also involved in several steps of the sterol biosynthesis pathway, particularly in the C-6 double bond introduction during the C-6 desaturation. From Rattus norvegicus (Rat).
   7151..7807    -  CDS            TEV protease (fragment): tobacco etch virus protease (Kapust et al., 2001)
   7844..8560    -  CDS            EGFP: EGFP is a basic (constitutively fluorescent) green fluorescent protein published in 1996, derived from Aequorea victoria. It is reported to be a rapidly-maturing weak dimer with moderate acid sensitivity.
   8583..287     -  promoter       tight TRE promoter (across the origin): Tet-responsive promoter PTight, consisting of seven tet operator sequences followed by the minimal CMV promoter
