[The description below was written by a language model from this plasmid's Addgene catalogue record and pLannotate feature annotations shown in this document.]
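Description:
EGFP-uTEV1-CB5 is a third-generation-style, self-inactivating HIV-1 lentiviral transfer plasmid built on the pCW-Cas9 backbone for doxycycline-inducible expression in mammalian cells. It is maintained in E. coli through a high-copy ColE1/pUC-type origin with ampicillin resistance (β-lactamase). The viral frame consists of an RSV promoter driving a truncated 5' LTR, the Ψ packaging signal with a gag fragment, the RRE for Rev-dependent nuclear export, the cPPT/CTS, a WPRE fragment that enhances transcript expression, and a ΔU3 3' LTR followed by an SV40 polyadenylation signal and SV40 origin. No drug-resistance marker for mammalian cells appears in the feature table; the record lists EGFP fluorescence as the selectable marker.

The payload is a synthetic fusion protein placed under the tight TRE promoter (seven tet operators upstream of a minimal CMV promoter). It reads EGFP, then the TEV protease variant named uTEV1, then a C-terminal fragment annotated as rat cytochrome b5 (Cyb5a), which supplies the CB5 transmembrane domain. According to the record, this tail-anchor segment carries the targeting information that directs the protease to the ER membrane, while EGFP allows expression and localization to be followed. Downstream in the same orientation, a human PGK promoter constitutively drives an rtTA3-type reverse tetracycline transactivator, so the single vector provides a complete Tet-On system: the fusion is transcribed only when doxycycline is present.

The construct serves as the protease component of HiLITR, an engineered transcriptional reporter of protein localization. That system was used in high-throughput CRISPRi screens to identify regulators of mitochondrial and ER membrane protein trafficking.
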