Addgene plasmid #171007: EGFP-uTEV1-CB5
Purpose: HiLITR protease with CB5 C-terminal tmd targeting information (ER)
Depositing lab: Alice Ting. Depositing organization: Stanford University. Publication: An engineered transcriptional reporter of protein localization identifies regulators of mitochondrial and ER membrane protein trafficking in high-throughput CRISPRi screens. Coukos RW, Yao D, Sanchez ML, Strand ET, Olive ME, Udeshi ND, Weissman JS, Carr SA, Bassik MC, Ting AY. Elife. 2021 Aug 20;10. pii: 69142. doi: 10.7554/eLife.69142. PubMed 34414886.
Backbone
  Vector backbone: pCW-Cas9
  Backbone size w/o insert (bp): 8000
  Vector type: Mammalian Expression, Lentiviral, Synthetic Biology
  Selectable markers: EGFP
Growth in bacteria
  Bacterial resistance: Ampicillin, 100 μg/mL
  Growth temperature: 37°C
  Growth strain: NEB Stable
  Copy number: High Copy
Gene/Insert
  Gene/Insert name: EGFP-uTEV1-CB5(tmd)
  Species: Synthetic
  Insert size (bp): 1600
  Promoter: pTRE-tight (TetOn)
  Cloning method: Gibson Cloning
Terms and licenses: Academic/Nonprofit Terms; Industry Terms: Not Available to Industry
How to cite: EGFP-uTEV1-CB5 was a gift from Alice Ting (Addgene plasmid # 171007 ; http://n2t.net/addgene:171007 ; RRID:Addgene_171007)
